Addgene plasmid #139934: pMGA-ptac-sfGFP
Purpose: IPTG-inducible sfGFP expression on M. magneticum/E. coli shuttle vector
Depositing lab: Christopher Voigt. Depositing organization: Massachusetts Institute of Technology. Publication: Genetic Tuning of Iron Oxide Nanoparticle Size, Shape, and Surface Properties in Magnetospirillum magneticum. Furubayashi M, Wallace AK, González LM, Jahnke JP, Hanrahan BM, Payne AL, Stratis-Cullum DN, Gray MT, Liu H, Rhoads MK, Voigt CA. Adv. Funct. Mater. 2021, 31, 2004813 10.1002/adfm.202004813.
Backbone
  Vector backbone: pMGA
  Vector type: Bacterial Expression
Growth in bacteria
  Bacterial resistance: Kanamycin, 50 μg/mL
  Growth temperature: 37°C
  Growth strain: DH5alpha
  Copy number: Low Copy
Gene/Insert
  Gene/Insert name: LacI-Ptac-sfGFP
  Species: Synthetic
  Cloning method: Gibson Cloning
Terms and licenses: Academic/Nonprofit Terms; Industry Terms: Not Available to Industry
How to cite: pMGA-ptac-sfGFP was a gift from Christopher Voigt (Addgene plasmid # 139934 ; http://n2t.net/addgene:139934 ; RRID:Addgene_139934)
