[The description below was written by a language model from this plasmid's Addgene catalogue record and pLannotate feature annotations shown in this document.]
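Description:
pMGA-ptac-sfGFP is an 8.8 kb bacterial expression plasmid built on the pMGA backbone, a shuttle vector intended for both Escherichia coli and the magnetotactic bacterium Magnetospirillum magneticum. In E. coli it replicates from a p15A origin, which matches the low copy number listed in the catalogue, and is selected with kanamycin through the neo (nptII) gene. That marker is flanked by partial ble and Tn5 transposase sequences, indicating it was taken from a Tn5-derived cassette. An incP oriT together with traJ allows the plasmid to be mobilised by conjugation from a suitable donor strain, a common route for delivering DNA into non-model bacteria. A stretch of nearly 4 kb between the expression cassette and the p15A origin carries no annotation. It may hold the functions needed for maintenance in Magnetospirillum, but the record does not state this.

The synthetic insert, assembled by Gibson cloning, is a self-contained IPTG-inducible reporter module. The lac repressor gene lacI is expressed from its own promoter on the reverse strand and ends at an rrnB T1 terminator. Diverging from it, a tac promoter followed by a symmetric lac operator, optimised for tight repressor binding, drives superfolder GFP, and transcription stops at the lambda t0 terminator. Between the operator and the coding sequence lies the sTRSV hammerhead ribozyme, a self-cleaving insulator that trims the 5' untranslated region so that expression depends less on promoter context. A short lacZα fragment after sfGFP appears to be a cloning remnant. The plasmid serves to characterise IPTG-regulated gene expression in M. magneticum, in work on genetically tuning the properties of its iron oxide nanoparticles.
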