Features (pLannotate 1.2.2; 15 found; start..end, strand, type, name):
     14..100     -  terminator     rrnB T1 terminator: Escherichia coli rrnB; transcription terminator T1 from the E. coli rrnB gene
    146..1227    -  CDS            lacI (fragment): lac repressor; lacI; The lac repressor binds to the lac operator to inhibit transcription in E. coli. This inhibition can be relieved by adding lactose or isopropyl-β-D-thiogalactopyranoside (IPTG).
   1229..1302    -  promoter       lacI promoter (fragment): lacI
   1393..1421    +  promoter       tac promoter: strong E. coli promoter; hybrid between the trp and lac UV5 promoters
   1427..1446    +  protein_bind   lac operator (symmetric): The lac repressor binds to the lac operator to inhibit transcription in E. coli. This inhibition can be relieved by adding lactose or isopropyl-β-D-thiogalactopyranoside (IPTG). The symmetric lac operator was optimized for tight binding of lac repressor. lac repressor encoded by lacI
   1449..1498    +  misc_RNA       sTRSV HHRz: hammerhead ribozyme from the tobacco ringspot virus satellite RNA (Khvorova et al., 2003)
   1563..2276    +  CDS            superfolder GFP: GFP variant that folds robustly even when fused to poorly folded proteins (Pédelacq et al., 2006)
   2293..2317    +  CDS            lacZα (fragment): LacZα fragment of β-galactosidase; lacZ fragment
   2328..2422    +  terminator     lambda t0 terminator: transcription terminator from phage lambda
   6261..6806    -  rep_origin     p15A ori: Plasmids containing the medium-copy-number p15A origin of replication can be propagated in E. coli cells that contain a second plasmid with the ColE1 origin.
   6848..6988    -  CDS            ble (fragment): BLE_KLEPN - Experimental evidence at protein level: Swiss-Prot protein existence level 1. Binding protein with a strong affinity to the bleomycin family of antibiotics. Binds to CL990; an antimitotic-antibiotic compound. From Klebsiella pneumoniae.
   7012..7803    -  CDS            neo: KKA2_KLEPN - Also known as kan, nptII. Experimental evidence at protein level: Swiss-Prot protein existence level 1. Resistance to kanamycin, neomycin, paromomycin, ribostamycin, butirosin and gentamicin B. From Klebsiella pneumoniae.
   7835..8050    -  CDS            tnpA (fragment): TN5P_ECOLX - Also known as tnp. Experimental evidence at protein level: Swiss-Prot protein existence level 1. Mediates transposition of transposon Tn5 by a 'cut and paste' mechanism. First, the monomeric transposase binds the 19 bp inverted DNA repeats flanking the transposon. Then, dimerization of the DNA- bound transposase creates a synaptic DNA complex. After nicking of the first DNA strand, excision of the transposon proceeds through a series of intermediates. The transposase then mediates the insertion of the transposon at a new site by strand transfer. The activity of the wild- type tran
   8199..8308    +  oriT           oriT: incP origin of transfer
   8341..8712    +  CDS            traJ: oriT-recognizing protein; traJ
>Addgene plasmid #139934 | pMGA-ptac-sfGFP | addgene full sequence | sequence record 309668 | Addgene NGS Result
TCTAGGGCGGCGGATTTGTCCTACTCAGGAGAGCGTTCACCGACAAACAACAGATAAAACGAAAGGCCCA
GTCTTTCGACTGAGCCTTTCGTTTTATTTGATGCCTTTAATTAAAGCGGATAACAATTTCAGAATTCTCA
CCTTATCACTGCCCGCTTTCCAGTCGGGAAACCTGTCGTGCCAGCTGCATTAATGAATCGGCCAACGCGC
GGGGAGAGGCGGTTTGCGTATTGGGCGCCAGGGTGGTTTTTCTTTTCACCAGTGAGACTGGCAACAGCTG
ATTGCCCTTCACCGCCTGGCCCTGAGAGAGTTGCAGCAAGCGGTCCACGCTGGTTTGCCCCAGCAGGCGA
AAATCCTGTTTGATGGTGGTTAACGGCGGGATATAACATGAGCTATCTTCGGTATCGTCGTATCCCACTA
CCGAGATATCCGCACCAACGCGCAGCCCGGACTCGGTAATGGCGCGCATTGCGCCCAGCGCCATCTGATC
GTTGGCAACCAGCATCGCAGTGGGAACGATGCCCTCATTCAGCATTTGCATGGTTTGTTGAAAACCGGAC
ATGGCACTCCAGTCGCCTTCCCGTTCCGCTATCGGCTGAATTTGATTGCGAGTGAGATATTTATGCCAGC
CAGCCAGACGCAGACGCGCCGAGACAGAACTTAATGGGCCCGCTAACAGCGCGATTTGCTGGTGACCCAA
TGCGACCAGATGCTCCACGCCCAGTCGCGTACCGTCCTCATGGGAGTAAATAATACTGTTGATGGGTGTC
TGGTCAGAGACATCAAGAAATAACGCCGGAACATTAGTGCAGGCAGCTTCCACAGCAATGGCATCCTGGT
CATCCAGCGGATAGTTAATGATCAGCCCACTGACGCGTTGCGCGAGAAGATTGTGCACCGCCGCTTTACA
GGCTTCGACGCCGCTTCGTTCTACCATCGACACCACCACGCTGGCACCCAGTTGATCGGCGCGAGATTTA
ATCGCCGCGACAATTTGCGACGGCGCGTGCAGGGCCAGACTGGAGGTGGCAACGCCAATCAGCAACGACT
GTTTGCCCGCCAGTTGTTGTGCCACGCGGTTGGGAATGTAATTCAGCTCCACCATCGCCGCTTCCACTTT
TTCCCGCGTTTTCGCAGAAACGTGGCTGGCCTGGTTCACCACGCGGGAAACGGTCATATAAGAGACACCG
GCATACTCTGCGACATCGTATAACGTTACTGGTTTCATATTCACCACCCTGAATTGACTCTCTTCCGGGC
GCTATCATGCCATACCGCGAAAGGTTTTGCGCCATTCGATGGCGCGCCGCCATTGGACCAAAACGAAAAA
AGGCCCCCCTTTCGGGAGGCCTCTTTTCTGGAATTTGGTACCGAGAACGATCGTTGGCTGTGTTGACAAT
TAATCATCGGCTCGTATAATGTGTGGAATTGTGAGCGCTCACAATTAGCTGTCACCGGATGTGCTTTCCG
GTCTGATGAGTCCGTGAGGACGAAACAGCCTCTACAAATAATTTTGTTTAATCTAGAAATAATTTTGTTT
ATCTCTCGAGGAGGTATACTAGATGCGTAAAGGCGAAGAGCTGTTCACTGGTGTCGTCCCTATTCTGGTG
GAACTGGATGGTGATGTCAACGGTCATAAGTTTTCCGTGCGTGGCGAGGGTGAAGGTGACGCAACTAATG
GTAAACTGACGCTGAAGTTCATCTGTACTACTGGTAAACTGCCGGTACCTTGGCCGACTCTGGTAACGAC
GCTGACTTATGGTGTTCAGTGCTTTGCTCGTTATCCGGACCATATGAAGCAGCATGACTTCTTCAAGTCC
GCCATGCCGGAAGGCTATGTGCAGGAACGCACGATTTCCTTTAAGGATGACGGCACGTACAAAACGCGTG
CGGAAGTGAAATTTGAAGGCGATACCCTGGTAAACCGCATTGAGCTGAAAGGCATTGACTTTAAAGAAGA
CGGCAATATCCTGGGCCATAAGCTGGAATACAATTTTAACAGCCACAATGTTTACATCACCGCCGATAAA
CAAAAAAATGGCATTAAAGCGAATTTTAAAATTCGCCACAACGTGGAGGATGGCAGCGTGCAGCTGGCTG
ATCACTACCAGCAAAACACTCCAATCGGTGATGGTCCTGTTCTGCTGCCAGACAATCACTATCTGAGCAC
GCAAAGCGTTCTGTCTAAAGATCCGAACGAGAAACGCGATCATATGGTTCTGCTGGAGTTCGTAACCGCA
GCGGGCATCACGCATGGTATGGATGAACTGTACAAATGAAAGCTTGCGGCCGCGTCGTGACTGGGAAAAC
CCTGGCGACTAGTCTTGGACTCCTGTTGATAGATCCAGTAATGACCTCAGAACTCCATCTGGATTTGTTC
AGAACGCTCGGTTGCCGCCGGGCGTTTTTTATTGGTGAGAATCCAGGGGTCCCCAATAATTACGATTTAA
ATTGGCGGGATCCAATCGCTCGAGCGCGAGGTCACAATTGGAGATGATCCGCCAGCGCCGAAGCCATCAT
AACTGCATTGAATAATTCAAAGTGCATTGAATAAGGCAGGGTGCATAAGGCGCAGCCTTTCGATTAACTC
CATTTCCTGCGGCGACAACGTCGCCGCTTGCCCCCCCGACGGGGGTCAAGCGAGGCACAGGGACCCGCCG
CCTCTTGGCGGTGGGTGGCCGCAGCTTGACGCCCGAACACTCCGCCGCCCAACCCTGCCTGCTCTCCTCT
GTTCAATGAAATTGAACGGAGGAGATGCCTCCCGGCGAGGGCCTTTCTTTCTTGCATAACGTTCATGCTA
CGTTCCAACGGTTATACCGTATGAGCGTCGAACTGTATAATCGTTGAACAGTCGAACCATCCCCCCGCGC
CAGCGCGGGGAGCAGGGATGGGTTCGGGGGCCGGAAGTTAGGCAAATCGCGGAGCCGTGGCGCCCTCGGT
ACATCCGCGAAATCGGTTGACACTTTGCCCCCAGAACGGCTGCAACCTACCGCTTGGCGACAGCCGCGTG
ACGGTACTTTTCCGCTGTGGATTCGGACACGAATATCTGTTCAGCAGCCAGGGCGCGGGCGATCTGGCGA
CGGCCGAGGCCCTGATGGGCCAATTCTGTGATCCGGTCTATGACCGCTTGGCTCATCGGCACCCGAGGAC
CGCCGATACCAGATTGGCGCACATCGCCAATGGTGGGTGGAACCGAGGGAGCCGGAGCCGGTGCAGATTT
CTGCACAGTTGGTTCACGCCGTCGTTCTAGCGCATCGAGACGCTGCACGATCACGGCGAGCTGATCGTTG
ACGTATTGTCGCTCCTCGGACTGCGCAATTGTGATCAGAAATTCGAGGAGCTCGGCCACGGTGACGCCGC
GTCGAAGGGCCATAGCCTGTATGTGGTCGCGGACCGCATCAGGACAGCGAATCGTCCATCTCGTGTCTGA
CACATTCCCGGTTTTTGTCTGACTCATCGTCGCCCCCAATGTCTGACAGATTCGAGAAAGAGTCATACCG
GCTAACGCGAACGCTGACAACGAATGTCTGACAAAATGATGATTACGTCAGACATTGATGTCTGCCTAAA
TCGCAATAGTGTCTGACATGGTTTTTGGCGTTCCGTATATAAAATATGCGCCAAAATCTAGTGCGTCAGC
CAAACGGCAAACGCAAACAGTTGACACCATTTCCGGTTTTATGAGACTGTGAAAAGACCAAAGGCCGCCT
TGCGGCGGCCTAGGTGATTGTGGTCCCGGCGACCAAGGCTGCGAAAACTTGGCGGTCCAGCAGCAGAGGA
AGCCCGTTTGAAAGGTCCGGCTTGCGCCGGAACCACCTAATGACAATAGCAATTCGCCGCACAGTTTTCA
ACACCCAGCCCGCCATGATTCGCGGCGGCGTTGAACGTTGAACAACAGACGTCTCAAACAGACACCCGCA
AACGCGAACGGTATCGGTTGCAGGATGCAGCCGCTGAACTGCTGCCGGATTATCGGGTGCGGCATTGCCA
CCGCTCAATTGGATGTGGCTGTGGCGAGTTGGTCAGCGTTGTTACCAATGGGCAGTCGGCCAATTTCAAA
GGCGTGCAGACCTGCGGCTCGGTCTGGCACTGCCCAATCTGTTCGGCAAAAATCAGCAATGTTCGGCGCG
GCGAGCTGAACGAGCTGCTGCGCTGGGGGCGGGAGAGGGAGCTGATCCCGCTGATGGTGACGCTGACAGG
CCATCACAATGCACGGATGAGCCTCGCTGAATGTCTGACGGTGATGAAGAAGGCCAAGCAGAGCCTTCAC
CAGTCTGGCCCATGGAAGCGCCATGTTGGCCCGGTGGTCGAAGGGCACGTCACGGCAACGGAGGTCAATC
GGTCACGCCGCCATGGCTGGCACGTCCATTTTCACGTCCTGATGCTGATTGAGGCCGCCAGCGAGGCCGA
AGCGATTGCGCTCGTGACCCGACACCTCGAACCTGAATGGCTCCGGCAGCTTGAGCGCCAAGGCAGCTGG
GGCGGCGAACATGCGTTAGACGTCCAGGGCGCAGCCGATGCGGATCGGTATGTGGCCAAGTGGGGCGCGG
CTGAGGAATTGGCTCTGTCGGGCGAAAAGCGGGCGCGCGGCGACGCCGAAATTAAGGGTCAAACGCCGTG
GGAATTGTTGGCCGCTGCGGCTGATGGTGACGTCCAGGCTGGCCGCGATTTTGTGGAGTACGCGACCCTG
TTTCATGGCAAACGCCAGCTCGTTTGGTCGCGAGGACTGAAAGAGCGTGTCGGCCTCAAGGTGGTGGAAG
ACGACGAGGCCGCCGGCGAGCTGGAGGATGTCGCAGATAGCGCCATCAACGAAGTGGCCGTGTTGCCGAG
GCCGACTTGGCGTCACATCGTCCGGCGCAGGCTCCGCGCGGATCTGCTGGCCGCCGCTCGTGATGACGGA
TTCGATGGCGTCGCGCGGCTGCTCAATGAGCATGGCATCGGCGGAGCTATGCCCGGCGGCTGGCGACCAA
TGCTTAGCGAATATACCGAGCATATTGCGATGGCTGCGTGACTCTTTTGGCCCACCGGCCTGAGGGAAAT
TTGCCTCGCAGAGCTCACGATAATTTGACAAGGGCCGTAGGCCCGCAGGCAAATTGTCTAGTGAGTGTAC
AATTTTCAAATTCGAAGGTTATTGTAGAGCTGACGCTCTCAAGGTGATGACGCCTATGGCTGACGATTCT
GGCGTCTGGCGGATTGTTTGTCGGATTAGCAAAATCCACACGATGGGCGTGCTGAAGGCCCGGTCGAATC
ACAATCTCCGAACGCCAGGTCATGACCAGCTCGCACATGTTGACCAGGCCAAATCCGCTCAGAATGAAAT
TCTGATTGGCACCGGCGACGCCATGCTCGATGTGCAATCAGCATTGAAATCGCGGCTGGTCGGCAACATT
CGAAAAAATGGCGTTATCGCAGTGGAAATGGTGATGACAGCCCGGGCGGACTGGTTCGCTGCCGATCCCG
CGCGAGCTGCCGCATTTAAGCAGCGGGTGCTGGACGAGGCGAATGCCAGATATGGGGCGAATCTCGTAAC
CGCAGTGTGGCACATGGATGAAGAGGCTCCCCATCTGCATCTGTATATCGTGCCGATGGACCAACGGGGC
AAACTGAACTGCCGCGCGCAGTTCTCGACGATGGCGTCGCTGAAACAACTCCAGGATTGGGCTGGCGTGG
TCGGCAATCCACTCGGCCTCGAACGCGGACGGCCAAAAGTGGAGTTTATTGTCGATGGCGATGAGCCGCC
GGAGAACCAAAGCCCGGCGGAATATCGAGCTCAAACCAAACGCGACGCTGAAGCGGCAGCCGCCGCGCGG
ATCGCTGCCGAGCGTGATGCTGCCGAGGCTGCGCGACTGCTGATTGAGGCTCAGGAGCAGGCCGCCGCGA
TCCGCGCGGCCCAGGCTGAAATTATGGCAGAGCGTCGCCAGCTCAATGAGGATAAGGCGAGTTTTGCTGA
GACGCTGCGTAGCCACACGAGGGCGATGGGCCTGGCGTTTCGTTCATGGCTGGCCAATTTCGTCGGCCGC
GGCCAGATGCAGGCTGATGGAGGGCCATTGCTGACCTTTAAAGCCGCATGCCCCGCCAGTAAGCGAGAGG
AGCTACAGTCCGAGCCAGCTAATGCGTACGCGCGCCTGGTGGTCGCTCATATGCCTGATCGTGACGCTCT
TGCCGTGCTCGAAACCAAAAGCGCGGAGGCCAAGGAATAGCTTGGCGTAATCATGGGAAGATACTTAACA
GGGAAGTGAGAGGGCCGCGGCAAAGCCGTTTTTCCATAGGCTCCGCCCCCCTGACAAGCATCACGAAATC
TGACGCTCAAATCAGTGGTGGCGAAACCCGACAGGACTATAAAGATACCAGGCGTTTCCCCCTGGCGGCT
CCCTCGTGCGCTCTCCTGTTCCTGCCTTTCGGTTTACCGGTGTCATTCCGCTGTTATGGCCGCGTTTGTC
TCATTCCACGCCTGACACTCAGTTCCGGGTAGGCAGTTCGCTCCAAGCTGGACTGTATGCACGAACCCCC
CGTTCAGTCCGACCGCTGCGCCTTATCCGGTAACTATCGTCTTGAGTCCAACCCGGAAAGACATGCAAAA
GCACCACTGGCAGCAGCCACTGGTAATTGATTTAGAGGAGTTAGTCTTGAAGTCATGCGCCGGTTAAGGC
TAAACTGAAAGGACAAGTTTTGGTGACTGCGCTCCTCCAAGCCAGTTACCTCGGTTCAAAGAGTTGGTAG
CTCAGAGAACCTTCGAAAAACCGCCCTGCAAGGCGGTTTTTTCGTTTTCAGAGCAAGAGATTACGCGCAG
ACCAAAACGATCTCAAGAAGATCATCTTATTAATCAGATAAAATATTTCAAGATTTAGAACTCCAGCATG
AGATCCCCGCGCTGGAGGATCATCCAGCCGGCGTCCCGGAAAACGATTCCGAAGCCCAACCTTTCATAGA
AGGCGGCGGTGGAATCGAAATCTCGTGATGGCAGGTTGGGCGTCGCTTGGTCGGTCATTTCGAACCCCAG
AGTCCCGCTCAGAAGAACTCGTCAAGAAGGCGATAGAAGGCGATGCGCTGCGAATCGGGAGCGGCGATAC
CGTAAAGCACGAGGAAGCGGTCAGCCCATTCGCCGCCAAGCTCTTCAGCAATATCACGGGTAGCCAACGC
TATGTCCTGATAGCGGTCCGCCACACCCAGCCGGCCACAGTCGATGAATCCAGAAAAGCGGCCATTTTCC
ACCATGATATTCGGCAAGCAGGCATCGCCATGGGTCACGACGAGATCCTCGCCGTCGGGCATGCGCGCCT
TGAGCCTGGCGAACAGTTCGGCTGGCGCGAGCCCCTGATGCTCTTCGTCCAGATCATCCTGATCGACAAG
ACCGGCTTCCATCCGAGTACGTGCTCGCTCGATGCGATGTTTCGCTTGGTGGTCGAATGGGCAGGTAGCC
GGATCAAGCGTATGCAGCCGCCGCATTGCATCAGCCATGATGGATACTTTCTCGGCAGGAGCAAGGTGAG
ATGACAGGAGATCCTGCCCCGGCACTTCGCCCAATAGCAGCCAGTCCCTTCCCGCTTCAGTGACAACGTC
GAGCACAGCTGCGCAAGGAACGCCCGTCGTGGCCAGCCACGATAGCCGCGCTGCCTCGTCCTGCAGTTCA
TTCAGGGCACCGGACAGGTCGGTCTTGACAAAAAGAACCGGGCGCCCCTGCGCTGACAGCCGGAACACGG
CGGCATCAGAGCAGCCGATTGTCTGTTGTGCCCAGTCATAGCCGAATAGCCTCTCCACCCAAGCGGCCGG
AGAACCTGCGTGCAATCCATCTTGTTCAATCATGCGAAACGATCCTCATCCTGTCTCTTGATCAGATCTT
GATCCCCTGCGCCATCAGATCCTTGGCGGCAAGAAAGCCATCCAGTTTACTTTGCAGGGCTTCCCAACCT
TACCAGAGGGCGCCCCAGCTGGCAATTCCGGTTCGCTTGCTGTCCATAAAACCGCCCAGTCTAGCTATCG
CCATGTAAGCCCACTGCAAGCTACCTGCTTTCTCTTTGCGCTTGCGTTTTCCCTTGTCCAGATAGCCCAG
GGGAAGCGTGGCGCTTTTCCGCTGCATAACCCTGCTTCGGGGTCATTATAGCGATTTTTTCGGTATATCC
ATCCTTTTTCGCACGATATACAGGATTTTGCCAAAGGGTTCGTGTAGACTTTCCTTGGTGTATCCAACGG
CGTCAGCCGGGCAGGATAGGTGAAGTAGGCCCACCCGCGAGCGGGTGTTCCTTCTTCACTGTCCCTTATT
CGCACCTGGCGGTGCTCAACGGGAATCCTGCTCTGCGAGGCTGGCCGGCTACCGCCGGCGTAACAGATGA
GGGCAAGCGGATGGCTGATGAAACCAAGCCAACCAGGAAGGGCAGCCCACCTATCAAGGTGTACTGCCTT
CCAGACGAACGAAGAGCGATTGAGGAAAAGGCGGCGGCGGCCGGCATGAGCCTGTCGGCCTACCTGCTGG
CCGTCGGCCAGGGCTACAAAATCACGGGCGTCGTGGACTATGAGCACGTCCGCGAGCTGGCCCGCATCAA
TGGCGACCTGGGCCGCCTGGGCGGCCTGCTGAAACTCTGGCTCACCGACGACCCGCGCACGGCGCGGTTC
GGTGATGCCACGATCCTCGCCCTGCTGGCGAAGATCGAAGAGAAGCAGGACGAGCTTGGCAAGGTCATGA
TGGGCGTGGTCCGCCCGAGGGCAGAGCCATGACTTTTTTAGCCGCTAAAACGGCCGGGGGGTGCGCGTGA
TTGCCAAGCACGTCCCCATGCGCTCCATACAGTTAGGGCGCGCCCAGCTG
